>Addgene plasmid #123118 | pDEST-CMV GFP-GABARAPL1 G116A | addgene full sequence | sequence record 243756 | Addgene NGS Result
TCGACGGATCGGGAGATCTCCCGATCCCCTATGGTGCACTCTCAGTACAATCTGCTCTGATGCCGCATAG
TTAAGCCAGTATCTGCTCCCTGCTTGTGTGTTGGAGGTCGCTGAGTAGTGCGCGAGCAAAATTTAAGCTA
CAACAAGGCAAGGCTTGACCGACAATTGCATGAAGAATCTGCTTAGGGTTAGGCGTTTTGCGCTGCTTCG
CGATGTACGGGCCAGATATACGCGTTGACATTGATTATTGACTAGTTATTAATAGTAATCAATTACGGGG
TCATTAGTTCATAGCCCATATATGGAGTTCCGCGTTACATAACTTACGGTAAATGGCCCGCCTGGCTGAC
CGCCCAACGACCCCCGCCCATTGACGTCAATAATGACGTATGTTCCCATAGTAACGCCAATAGGGACTTT
CCATTGACGTCAATGGGTGGAGTATTTACGGTAAACTGCCCACTTGGCAGTACATCAAGTGTATCATATG
CCAAGTACGCCCCCTATTGACGTCAATGACGGTAAATGGCCCGCCTGGCATTATGCCCAGTACATGACCT
TATGGGACTTTCCTACTTGGCAGTACATCTACGTATTAGTCATCGCTATTACCATGGTGATGCGGTTTTG
GCAGTACATCAATGGGCGTGGATAGCGGTTTGACTCACGGGGATTTCCAAGTCTCCACCCCATTGACGTC
AATGGGAGTTTGTTTTGGCACCAAAATCAACGGGACTTTCCAAAATGTCGTAACAACTCCGCCCCATTGA
CGCAAATGGGCGGTAGGCGTGTACGGTGGGAGGTCTATATAAGCAGAGCTCGTTTAGTGAACCGTCAGAA
TTGATCTGGTACCGCCACCATGGTGAGCAAGGGCGAGGAGCTGTTCACCGGGGTGGTGCCCATCCTGGTC
GAGCTGGACGGCGACGTAAACGGCCACAAGTTCAGCGTGTCCGGCGAGGGCGAGGGCGATGCCACCTACG
GCAAGCTGACCCTGAAGTTCATCTGCACCACCGGCAAGCTGCCCGTGCCCTGGCCCACCCTCGTGACCAC
CCTGACCTACGGCGTGCAGTGCTTCAGCCGCTACCCCGACCACATGAAGCAGCACGACTTCTTCAAGTCC
GCCATGCCCGAAGGCTACGTCCAGGAGCGCACCATCTTCTTCAAGGACGACGGCAACTACAAGACCCGCG
CCGAGGTGAAGTTCGAGGGCGACACCCTGGTGAACCGCATCGAGCTGAAGGGCATCGACTTCAAGGAGGA
CGGCAACATCCTGGGGCACAAGCTGGAGTACAACTACAACAGCCACAACGTCTATATCATGGCCGACAAG
CAGAAGAACGGCATCAAGGTGAACTTCAAGATCCGCCACAACATCGAGGACGGCAGCGTGCAGCTCGCCG
ACCACTACCAGCAGAACACCCCCATCGGCGACGGCCCCGTGCTGCTGCCCGACAACCACTACCTGAGCAC
CCAGTCCGCCCTGAGCAAAGACCCCAACGAGAAGCGCGATCACATGGTCCTGCTGGAGTTCGTGACCGCC
GCCGGGATCACTCACGGCATGGACGAGCTCTACAAAAGCGGTTCCGGACCGGATCAAACAAGTTTGTACA
AAAAAGCAGGCTTAATGAAGTTCCAGTACAAGGAGGACCATCCCTTTGAGTATCGGAAAAAGGAAGGAGA
AAAGATCCGGAAGAAATATCCGGACAGGGTCCCCGTGATTGTAGAGAAGGCTCCAAAAGCCAGGGTGCCT
GATCTGGACAAGAGGAAGTACCTAGTGCCCTCTGACCTTACTGTTGGCCAGTTCTACTTCTTAATCCGGA
AGAGAATCCACCTGAGACCTGAGGACGCCTTATTCTTCTTTGTCAACAACACCATCCCTCCCACCAGTGC
TACCATGGGCCAACTGTATGAGGACAATCATGAGGAAGACTATTTTCTGTATGTGGCCTACAGTGATGAG
AGTGTCTATGCGAAATAATACCCAGCTTTCTTGTACAAAGTGGTGATAATTAATTAAGATAAACCCGCTG
ATCAGCCTCGACTGTGCCTTCTAGTTGCCAGCCATCTGTTGTTTGCCCCTCCCCCGTGCCTTCCTTGACC
CTGGAAGGTGCCACTCCCACTGTCCTTTCCTAATAAAATGAGGAAATTGCATCGCATTGTCTGAGTAGGT
GTCATTCTATTCTGGGGGGTGGGGTGGGGCAGGACAGCAAGGGGGAGGATTGGGAAGACAATAGCAGGCA
TGCTGGGGATGCGGTGGGCTCTATGGCTTCTGAGGCGGAAAGAACCAGCTGGGGCTCTAGGGGGTATCCC
C
[124 nt withheld, positions 2312-2435]
C
[91 nt withheld, positions 2437-2527]
A
[49 nt withheld, positions 2529-2577]
CCTTTGACGTTGGAGTCCACGTTCTTT
[37 nt withheld, positions 2605-2641]
ACCCTATCTCGGTCTATTCTTTTGATTTATAAGGGATTTTGCCGATTTCGGCCTATTGGTTAAAAAATGA
GCTGATTTAACAAAAATTTAACGCGAATTAATTCTGTGGAATGTGTGTCAGTTAGGGTGTGGAAAGTCCC
CAGGCTCCCCAGCAGGCAGAAGTATGCAAAGCATGCATCTCAATTAGTCAGCAACCAGGTGTGGAAAGTC
CCCAGGCTCCCCAGCAGGCAGAAGTATGCAAAGCATGCATCTCAATTAGTCAGCAACCATAGTCCCGCCC
CTAACTCCGCCCATCCCGCCCCTAACTCCGCCCAGTTCCGCCCATTCTCCGCCCCATGGCTGACTAATTT
TTTTTATTTATGCAGAGGCCGAGGCCGCCTCTGCCTCTGAGCTATTCCAGAAGTAGTGAGGAGGCTTTTT
TGGAGGCCTAGGCTTTTGCAAAAAGCTCCCGGGAGCTTGTATATCCATTTTCGGATCTGATCAAGAGACA
GGATGAGGATCGTTTCGCATGATTGAACAAGATGGATTGCACGCAGGTTCTCCGGCCGCTTGGGTGGAGA
GGCTATTCGGCTATGACTGGGCACAACAGACAATCGGCTGCTCTGATGCCGCCGTGTTCCGGCTGTCAGC
GCAGGGGCGCCCGGTTCTTTTTGTCAAGACCGACCTGTCCGGTGCCCTGAATGAACTGCAGGACGAGGCA
GCGCGGCTATCGTGGCTGGCCACGACGGGCGTTCCTTGCGCAGCTGTGCTCGACGTTGTCACTGAAGCGG
GAAGGGACTGGCTGCTATTGGGCGAAGTGCCGGGGCAGGATCTCCTGTCATCTCACCTTGCTCCTGCCGA
GAAAGTATCCATCATGGCTGATGCAATGCGGCGGCTGCATACGCTTGATCCGGCTACCTGCCCATTCGAC
CACCAAGCGAAACATCGCATCGAGCGAGCACGTACTCGGATGGAAGCCGGTCTTGTCGATCAGGATGATC
TGGACGAAGAGCATCAGGGGCTCGCGCCAGCCGAACTGTTCGCCAGGCTCAAGGCGCGCATGCCCGACGG
CGAGGATCTCGTCGTGACCCATGGCGATGCCTGCTTGCCGAATATCATGGTGGAAAATGGCCGCTTTTCT
GGATTCATCGACTGTGGCCGGCTGGGTGTGGCGGACCGCTATCAGGACATAGCGTTGGCTACCCGTGATA
TTGCTGAAGAGCTTGGCGGCGAATGGGCTGACCGCTTCCTCGTGCTTTACGGTATCGCCGCTCCCGATTC
GCAGCGCATCGCCTTCTATCGCCTTCTTGACGAGTTCTTCTGAGCGGGACTCTGGGGTTCGAAATGACCG
ACCAAGCGACGCCCAACCTGCCATCACGAGATTTCGATTCCACCGCCGCCTTCTATGAAAGGTTGGGCTT
CGGAATCGTTTTCCGGGACGCCGGCTGGATGATCCTCCAGCGCGGGGATCTCATGCTGGAGTTCTTCGCC
CACCCCAACTTGTTTATTGCAGCTTATAATGGTTACAAATAAAGCAATAGCATCACAAATTTCACAAATA
AAGCATTTTTTTCACTGCATTCTAGTTGTGGTTTGTCCAAACTCATCAATGTATCTTATCATGTCTGTAT
ACCGTCGACCTCTAGCTAGAGCTTGGCGTAATCATGGTCATAGCTGTTTCCTGTGTGAAATTGTTATCCG
CTCACAATTCCACACAACATACGAGCCGGAAGCATAAAGTGTAAAGCCTGGGGTGCCTAATGAGTGAGCT
AACTCACATTAATTGCGTTGCGCTCACTGCCCGCTTTCCAGTCGGGAAACCTGTCGTGCCAGCTGCATTA
ATGAATCGGCCAACGCGCGGGGAGAGGCGGTTTGCGTATTGGGCGCTCTTCCGCTTCCTCGCTCACTGAC
TCGCTGCGCTCGGTCGTTCGGCTGCGGCGAGCGGTATCAGCTCACTCAAAGGCGGTAATACGGTTATCCA
CAGAATCAGGGGATAACGCAGGAAAGAACATGTGAGCAAAAGGCCAGCAAAAGGCCAGGAACCGTAAAAA
GGCCGCGTTGCTGGCGTTTTTCCATAGGCTCCGCCCCCCTGACGAGCATCACAAAAATCGACGCTCAAGT
CAGAGGTGGCGAAACCCGACAGGACTATAAAGATACCAGGCGTTTCCCCCTGGAAGCTCCCTCGTGCGCT
CTCCTGTTCCGACCCTGCCGCTTACCGGATACCTGTCCGCCTTTCTCCCTTCGGGAAGCGTGGCGCTTTC
TCATAGCTCACGCTGTAGGTATCTCAGTTCGGTGTAGGTCGTTCGCTCCAAGCTGGGCTGTGTGCACGAA
CCCCCCGTTCAGCCCGACCGCTGCGCCTTATCCGGTAACTATCGTCTTGAGTCCAACCCGGTAAGACACG
ACTTATCGCCACTGGCAGCAGCCACTGGTAACAGGATTAGCAGAGCGAGGTATGTAGGCGGTGCTACAGA
GTTCTTGAAGTGGTGGCCTAACTACGGCTACACTAGAAGAACAGTATTTGGTATCTGCGCTCTGCTGAAG
CCAGTTACCTTCGGAAAAAGAGTTGGTAGCTCTTGATCCGGCAAACAAACCACCGCTGGTAGCGGTGGTT
TTTTTGTTTGCAAGCAGCAGATTACGCGCAGAAAAAAAGGATCTCAAGAAGATCCTTTGATCTTTTCTAC
GGGGTCTGACGCTCAGTGGAACGAAAACTCACGTTAAGGGATTTTGGTCATGAGATTATCAAAAAGGATC
TTCACCTAGATCCTTTTAAATTAAAAATGAAGTTTTAAATCAATCTAAAGTATATATGAGTAAACTTGGT
CTGACAGTTACCAATGCTTAATCAGTGAGGCACCTATCTCAGCGATCTGTCTATTTCGTTCATCCATAGT
TGCCTGACTCCCCGTCGTGTAGATAACTACGATACGGGAGGGCTTACCATCTGGCCCCAGTGCTGCAATG
ATACCGCGAGACCCACGCTCACCGGCTCCAGATTTATCAGCAATAAACCAGCCAGCCGGAAGGGCCGAGC
GCAGAAGTGGTCCTGCAACTTTATCCGCCTCCATCCAGTCTATTAATTGTTGCCGGGAAGCTAGAGTAAG
TAGTTCGCCAGTTAATAGTTTGCGCAACGTTGTTGCCATTGCTACAGGCATCGTGGTGTCACGCTCGTCG
TTTGGTATGGCTTCATTCAGCTCCGGTTCCCAACGATCAAGGCGAGTTACATGATCCCCCATGTTGTGCA
AAAAAGCGGTTAGCTCCTTCGGTCCTCCGATCGTTGTCAGAAGTAAGTTGGCCGCAGTGTTATCACTCAT
GGTTATGGCAGCACTGCATAATTCTCTTACTGTCATGCCATCCGTAAGATGCTTTTCTGTGACTGGTGAG
TACTCAACCAAGTCATTCTGAGAATAGTGTATGCGGCGACCGAGTTGCTCTTGCCCGGCGTCAATACGGG
ATAATACCGCGCCACATAGCAGAACTTTAAAAGTGCTCATCATTGGAAAACGTTCTTCGGGGCGAAAACT
CTCAAGGATCTTACCGCTGTTGAGATCCAGTTCGATGTAACCCACTCGTGCACCCAACTGATCTTCAGCA
TCTTTTACTTTCACCAGCGTTTCTGGGTGAGCAAAAACAGGAAGGCAAAATGCCGCAAAAAAGGGAATAA
GGGCGACACGGAAATGTTGAATACTCATACTCTTCCTTTTTCAATATTATTGAAGCATTTATCAGGGTTA
TTGTCTCATGAGCGGATACATATTTGAATGTATTTAGAAAAATAAACAAATAGGGGTTCCGCGCACATTT
CCCCGAAAAGTGCCACCTGACG
Features (pLannotate 1.2.2; 21 found; start..end, strand, type, name):
     30..82      -  misc_feature   bom (fragment): basis of mobility region from pBR322
    237..616     +  enhancer       CMV enhancer: human cytomegalovirus immediate early enhancer
    617..820     +  promoter       CMV promoter: human cytomegalovirus (CMV) immediate early promoter
    860..1576    +  CDS            EGFP: EGFP is a basic (constitutively fluorescent) green fluorescent protein published in 1996, derived from Aequorea victoria. It is reported to be a rapidly-maturing weak dimer with moderate acid sensitivity.
   1598..1622    +  protein_bind   attB1: mutant version of attB; recombination site for the Gateway® BP reaction BP Clonase™
   1625..1975    +  CDS            GABARAPL1: GBRL1_HUMAN - Also known as GEC1. Experimental evidence at protein level: Swiss-Prot protein existence level 1. Ubiquitin-like modifier that increases cell-surface expression of kappa-type opioid receptor through facilitating anterograde intracellular trafficking of the receptor (PubMed:16431922). Involved in formation of autophagosomal vacuoles (PubMed:20404487). While LC3s are involved in elongation of the phagophore membrane, the GABARAP/GATE-16 subfamily is essential for a later stage in autophagosome maturation (PubMed:20404487). Through its interaction with the reticulophagy receptor TEX
   1980..2004    -  protein_bind   attB2: mutant version of attB; recombination site for the Gateway® BP reaction BP Clonase™
   2042..2266    +  polyA_signal   bGH poly(A) signal: bovine growth hormone polyadenylation signal
   2270..2291    +  promoter       SV40 promoter (fragment): SV40 enhancer and early promoter
   2312..2740    +  rep_origin     f1 ori (sequence partly withheld): f1 bacteriophage origin of replication; arrow indicates direction of (+) strand synthesis
   2754..3083    +  promoter       SV40 promoter: SV40 enhancer and early promoter
   3150..3941    +  CDS            neo: KKA2_KLEPN - Also known as kan, nptII. Experimental evidence at protein level: Swiss-Prot protein existence level 1. Resistance to kanamycin, neomycin, paromomycin, ribostamycin, butirosin and gentamicin B. From Klebsiella pneumoniae.
   3965..4123    +  CDS            ble (fragment): BLE_KLEPN - Experimental evidence at protein level: Swiss-Prot protein existence level 1. Binding protein with a strong affinity to the bleomycin family of antibiotics. Binds to CL990; an antimitotic-antibiotic compound. From Klebsiella pneumoniae.
   4118..4239    +  polyA_signal   SV40 poly(A) signal: SV40 polyadenylation signal
   4312..4328    -  protein_bind   lac operator: The lac repressor binds to the lac operator to inhibit transcription in E. coli. This inhibition can be relieved by adding lactose or isopropyl-β-D-thiogalactopyranoside (IPTG). lac repressor encoded by lacI
   4336..4366    -  promoter       lac promoter: promoter for the E. coli lac operon
   4381..4402    -  protein_bind   CAP binding site: CAP binding activates transcription in the presence of cAMP. E. coli catabolite activator protein
   4415..4507    -  CDS            lacI (fragment): lac repressor; lacI; The lac repressor binds to the lac operator to inhibit transcription in E. coli. This inhibition can be relieved by adding lactose or isopropyl-β-D-thiogalactopyranoside (IPTG).
   4690..5278    -  rep_origin     ori: high-copy-number ColE1/pMB1/pBR322/pUC origin of replication
   5449..6309    -  CDS            AmpR: β-lactamase; bla; confers resistance to ampicillin, carbenicillin, and related antibiotics
   6310..6414    -  promoter       AmpR promoter: bla
