[The description below was written by a language model from this plasmid's Addgene catalogue record and pLannotate feature annotations shown in this document.]
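Description:
pDEST-CMV GFP-GABARAPL1 G116A is a mammalian expression plasmid built on the Gateway destination vector pDEST-CMV-N-EGFP. It is propagated in E. coli through a high-copy ColE1/pUC-type origin with ampicillin selection from the β-lactamase gene. An f1 origin is also present, along with vestigial lac promoter/operator and lacI fragments from the backbone. For selection in mammalian cells it carries a neomycin phosphotransferase cassette driven by the SV40 enhancer/early promoter and terminated by an SV40 polyadenylation signal, which allows G418 selection of stable transfectants.

The expression unit consists of the human cytomegalovirus immediate-early enhancer and promoter, an EGFP coding sequence, and the human GABARAPL1 open reading frame, followed by the bovine growth hormone polyadenylation signal. The insert is flanked by attB1 and attB2 sites, the scars left by Gateway recombination, so the attB1 sequence forms part of the linker joining EGFP to the N terminus of GABARAPL1. GABARAPL1 (also called GEC1 or ATG8L) is a ubiquitin-like ATG8-family modifier involved in autophagosome formation and maturation. The insert carries a glycine 116 to alanine substitution. In ATG8-family proteins this C-terminal glycine is the residue exposed by ATG4 protease cleavage and then conjugated to lipid, so the mutant would be expected to resist processing and lipidation, although the record does not state this explicitly.

The stated purpose is simply to express EGFP-GABARAPL1 G116A in mammalian cells. The associated study concerns the redundancy of human ATG4 isoforms in LC3/GABARAP processing, which is consistent with use as a fluorescent, processing-deficient control alongside wild-type reporters.
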