Addgene plasmid #123118: pDEST-CMV GFP-GABARAPL1 G116A
Purpose: Expresses EGFP-GABARAPL1 G116A in mammalian cells.
Depositing lab: Robin Ketteler. Depositing organization: University College London. Publication: Redundancy of human ATG4 protease isoforms in autophagy and LC3/GABARAP processing revealed in cells. Agrotis A, Pengo N, Burden JJ, Ketteler R. Autophagy. 2019 Jan 21. doi: 10.1080/15548627.2019.1569925. PubMed 30661429.
Backbone
  Vector backbone: pDEST-CMV-N-EGFP
  Backbone size w/o insert (bp): 6052
  Vector type: Mammalian Expression
  Selectable markers: Neomycin (select with G418)
Growth in bacteria
  Bacterial resistance: Ampicillin, 100 μg/mL
  Growth temperature: 37°C
  Growth strain: DH5alpha
  Copy number: High Copy
Gene/Insert
  Gene/Insert name: Gamma-aminobutyric acid receptor-associated protein-like 1
  Species: H. sapiens (human)
  Mutation: Glycine 116 to Alanine
  GenBank ID: NM_031412.2
  Entrez Gene: GABARAPL1 (a.k.a. APG8-LIKE, APG8L, ATG8, ATG8B, ATG8L, GEC1)
  Promoter: CMV
  Tag / fusion protein: EGFP (N terminal on backbone)
  Cloning method: Gateway Cloning
  Sequencing primers: 5′ EGFP C F; 3′ BGH Reverse
Terms and licenses: Academic/Nonprofit Terms; Industry Terms: Not Available to Industry
How to cite: pDEST-CMV GFP-GABARAPL1 G116A was a gift from Robin Ketteler (Addgene plasmid # 123118 ; http://n2t.net/addgene:123118 ; RRID:Addgene_123118)
